Addgene plasmid #23552: pDONR223-CCL2
Depositing lab: William Hahn & David Root. Depositing organization: Dana-Farber Cancer Institute. Publication: COT drives resistance to RAF inhibition through MAP kinase pathway reactivation. Johannessen CM, Boehm JS, Kim SY, Thomas SR, Wardwell L, Johnson LA, Emery CM, Stransky N, Cogdill AP, Barretina J, Caponigro G, Hieronymus H, Murray RR, Salehi-Ashtiani K, Hill DE, Vidal M, Zhao JJ, Yang X, Alkan O, Kim S, Harris JL, Wilson CJ, Myer VE, Finan PM, Root DE, Roberts TM, Golub T, Flaherty KT, Dummer R, Weber BL, Sellers WR, Schlegel R, Wargo JA, Hahn WC, Garraway LA. Nature. 2010 Dec 16;468(7326):968-72. doi: 10.1038/nature09627 PubMed 21107320.
Backbone
  Vector backbone: pDONR223
  Backbone manufacturer: Invitrogen
  Backbone size w/o insert (bp): 5005
  Vector type: Gateway Donor vector
Growth in bacteria
  Bacterial resistance: Spectinomycin, 50 μg/mL
  Growth temperature: 37°C
  Growth strain: DH5alpha
  Copy number: High Copy
Gene/Insert
  Gene/Insert name: CCL2 (alt name: chemokine (C-C motif) ligand 2;CCL2)
  Species: H. sapiens (human)
  Insert size (bp): 300
  Entrez Gene: CCL2 (a.k.a. GDCF-2, HC11, HSMCR30, MCAF, MCP-1, MCP1, SCYA2, SMC-CF)
  Cloning method: Gateway Cloning
  Sequencing primers: 5′ M13pUC-fwd; 3′ M13rev
Terms and licenses: Academic/Nonprofit Terms; Industry Terms: Not Available to Industry
Depositor comments: The ORF has no Stop codon. This design enables easy recombination into a destination vector to add an epitope tag of choice and Stop codon to the ORF. Do NOT use this plasmid directly for transfections. A set of 4 custom lentiviral vectors is available ( pLX301 (http://www.addgene.org/25895/) , pLX302 (http://www.addgene.org/25896/) , pLX303 (http://www.addgene.org/25897/) , pLX304 (http://www.addgene.org/25890/) ) to be used to express these ORFs in mammalian cells. These plasmids are not included in the kit and must be ordered separately.
How to cite: pDONR223-CCL2 was a gift from William Hahn & David Root (Addgene plasmid # 23552 ; http://n2t.net/addgene:23552 ; RRID:Addgene_23552)
