[The description below was written by a language model from this plasmid's Addgene catalogue record.]
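Description:
pDONR223-CCL2 is a Gateway entry-type clone built on the Invitrogen pDONR223 donor vector backbone (about 5 kb without insert) and carrying the open reading frame of human CCL2, the C-C motif chemokine ligand 2 also known as MCP-1 or MCAF. The insert is recorded as roughly 300 bp and was introduced by Gateway recombination cloning. The plasmid is maintained in E. coli as a high-copy construct under spectinomycin selection. No feature table is provided, so the exact origin of replication and the att sites flanking the ORF are not documented here, although M13 forward and reverse primer sites are listed for sequencing across the insert.

The defining design feature is that the CCL2 ORF lacks a stop codon. This leaves the reading frame open at its 3′ end so that, after recombination into a destination vector, a C-terminal epitope tag and a stop codon are supplied by the recipient plasmid. The donor backbone is a shuttle for the coding sequence rather than an expression vector: the record names no promoter for the insert, and the depositor explicitly notes that the plasmid should not be transfected directly. Instead, the ORF is meant to be moved into an expression vector of choice. The depositor points to a set of four companion lentiviral destination vectors, pLX301 to pLX304, for expression in mammalian cells, which are obtained separately. The clone belongs to a kit of ORF clones associated with a study of resistance to RAF inhibition through reactivation of the MAP kinase pathway.
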