>Addgene plasmid #23552 | pDONR223-CCL2 | depositor partial sequence | sequence record 10773 | Author sequence
ATGAAAGTCTCTGCCGCCCTTCTGTGCCTGCTGCTCATAGCAGCCACCTTCATTCCCCAAGGGCTCGCTC
AGCCAGATGCAATCAATGCCCCAGTCACCTGCTGTTATAACTTCACCAATAGGAAGATCTCAGTGCAGAG
GCTCGCGAGCTATAGAAGAATCACCAGCAGCAAGTGTCCCAAAGAAGCTGTGATCTTCAAGACCATTGTG
GCCAAGGAGATCTGTGCTGACCCCAAGCAGAAGTGGGTTCAGGATTCCATGGACCACCTGGACAAGCAAA
CCCAAACTCCGAAGACTTGA
