>Addgene plasmid #23552 | pDONR223-CCL2 | addgene partial sequence | sequence record 29442 | 23552 with M13pUC-fwd
TAATGATTTTATTTTGACTGATAGTGACCTGTTCGTTGCAACAAATTGATGAGCAATGCTTTTTTATAAT
GCCAACTTTGTACAAAAAAGTTGGCATGAAAGTCTCTGCCGCCCTTCTGTGCCTGCTGCTCATAGCAGCC
ACCTTCATTCCCCAAGGGCTCGCTCAGCCAGATGCAATCAATGCCCCAGTCACCTGCTGTTATAACTTCA
CCAATAGGAAGATCTCAGTGCAGAGGCTCGCGAGCTATAGAAGAATCACCAGCAGCAAGTGTCCCAAAGA
AGCTGTGATCTTCAAGACCATTGTGGCCAAGGAGATCTGTGCTGACCCCAAGCAGAAGTGGGTTCAGGAT
TCCATGGACCACCTGGACAAGCAAACCCAAACTCCGAAGACTTGCCCAACTTTCTTGTACAAAGTTGGCA
TTATAAGAAAGCATTGCTTATCAATTTGTTGCAACGAACAGGTCACTATCAGTCAAAATAAAATCATTAT
TTGCCATCCAGCTGATATCCCCTATAGTGAGTCGTATTACATGGTCATAGCTGTTTCCTGGCAGCTCTGG
CCCGTGTCTCAAAATCTCTGATGTTACATTGCACAAGATAAAAATATATCATCATGCCTCCTCTAGACCA
GCCAGGACAGAAATGCCTCGACTTCGCTGCTACCCAAGGTTGCCGGGTGACGCACACCGTGGAAACG
